>Addgene plasmid #142566 | TFORF0222 | addgene full sequence | sequence record 391430 | Addgene NGS Result
TTAATGTAGTCTTATGCAATACTCTTGTAGTCTTGCAACATGGTAACGATGAGTTAGCAACATGCCTTAC
AAGGAGAGAAAAAGCACCGTGCATGCCGATTGGTGGAAGTAAGGTGGTACGATCGTGCCTTATTAGGAAG
GCAACAGACGGGTCTGACATGGATTGGACGAACCACTGAATTGCCGCATTGCAGAGATATTGTATTTAAG
TGCCTAGCTCGATACATAAACGGGTCTCTCTGGTTAGACCAGATCTGAGCCTGGGAGCTCTCTGGCTAAC
TAGGGAACCCACTGCTTAAGCCTCAATAAAGCTTGCCTTGAGTGCTTCAAGTAGTGTGTGCCCGTCTGTT
GTGTGACTCTGGTAACTAGAGATCCCTCAGACCCTTTTAGTCAGTGTGGAAAATCTCTAGCAGTGGCGCC
CGAACAGGGACTTGAAAGCGAAAGGGAAACCAGAGGAGCTCTCTCGACGCAGGACTCGGCTTGCTGAAGC
GCGCACGGCAAGAGGCGAGGGGCGGCGACTGGTGAGTACGCCAAAAATTTTGACTAGCGGAGGCTAGAAG
GAGAGAGATGGGTGCGAGAGCGTCAGTATTAAGCGGGGGAGAATTAGATCGCGATGGGAAAAAATTCGGT
TAAGGCCAGGGGGAAAGAAAAAATATAAATTAAAACATATAGTATGGGCAAGCAGGGAGCTAGAACGATT
CGCAGTTAATCCTGGCCTGTTAGAAACATCAGAAGGCTGTAGACAAATACTGGGACAGCTACAACCATCC
CTTCAGACAGGATCAGAAGAACTTAGATCATTATATAATACAGTAGCAACCCTCTATTGTGTGCATCAAA
GGATAGAGATAAAAGACACCAAGGAAGCTTTAGACAAGATAGAGGAAGAGCAAAACAAAAGTAAGACCAC
CGCACAGCAAGCGGCCGCTGATCTTCAGACCTGGAGGAGGAGATATGAGGGACAATTGGAGAAGTGAATT
ATATAAATATAAAGTAGTAAAAATTGAACCATTAGGAGTAGCACCCACCAAGGCAAAGAGAAGAGTGGTG
CAGAGAGAAAAAAGAGCAGTGGGAATAGGAGCTTTGTTCCTTGGGTTCTTGGGAGCAGCAGGAAGCACTA
TGGGCGCAGCGTCAATGACGCTGACGGTACAGGCCAGACAATTATTGTCTGGTATAGTGCAGCAGCAGAA
CAATTTGCTGAGGGCTATTGAGGCGCAACAGCATCTGTTGCAACTCACAGTCTGGGGCATCAAGCAGCTC
CAGGCAAGAATCCTGGCTGTGGAAAGATACCTAAAGGATCAACAGCTCCTGGGGATTTGGGGTTGCTCTG
GAAAACTCATTTGCACCACTGCTGTGCCTTGGAATGCTAGTTGGAGTAATAAATCTCTGGAACAGATTTG
GAATCACACGACCTGGATGGAGTGGGACAGAGAAATTAACAATTACACAAGCTTAATACACTCCTTAATT
GAAGAATCGCAAAACCAGCAAGAAAAGAATGAACAAGAATTATTGGAATTAGATAAATGGGCAAGTTTGT
GGAATTGGTTTAACATAACAAATTGGCTGTGGTATATAAAATTATTCATAATGATAGTAGGAGGCTTGGT
AGGTTTAAGAATAGTTTTTGCTGTACTTTCTATAGTGAATAGAGTTAGGCAGGGATATTCACCATTATCG
TTTCAGACCCACCTCCCAACCCCGAGGGGACCCATGCATTGCATCTCAATTAGTCAGCAACCAGGTGTGG
AAAGTCCCCAGGCTCCCCAGCAGGCAGAAGTATGCAAAGCATGCGTCTCAATTAGTCAGCAACCATAGTC
CCGCCCCTAACTCCGCCCATCCCGCCCCTAACTCCGCCCAGTTCCGCCCATTCTCCGCCCCATGGCTGAC
TAATTTTTTTTATTTATGCAGAGGCCGAGGCCGCCTCGGCCTCTGAGCTATTCCAGAAGTAGTGAGGAGG
CTTTTTTGGAGGCCTAGGCTTTTGCAAAAAGCTTTCTAGAGGTACCACCGGAGCTTACCATGACCGAGTA
CAAGCCCACGGTGCGCCTCGCCACCCGCGACGACGTCCCCAGGGCCGTACGCACCCTCGCCGCCGCGTTC
GCCGACTACCCCGCCACGCGCCACACCGTCGATCCGGACCGCCACATCGAGCGGGTCACCGAGCTGCAAG
AACTCTTCCTCACGCGCGTCGGGCTCGACATCGGCAAGGTGTGGGTCGCGGACGACGGCGCCGCCGTGGC
GGTCTGGACCACGCCGGAGAGCGTCGAAGCGGGGGCGGTGTTCGCCGAGATCGGCCCGCGCATGGCCGAG
TTGAGCGGTTCCCGGCTGGCCGCGCAGCAACAGATGGAAGGCCTCCTGGCGCCGCACCGGCCCAAGGAGC
CCGCGTGGTTCCTGGCCACCGTCGGCGTCTCGCCCGACCACCAGGGCAAGGGTCTGGGCAGCGCCGTCGT
GCTCCCCGGAGTGGAGGCGGCCGAGCGCGCCGGGGTGCCCGCCTTCCTGGAGACCTCCGCGCCCCGCAAC
CTCCCCTTCTACGAGCGGCTCGGCTTCACCGTCACCGCCGACGTCGAGGTGCCCGAAGGACCGCGCACCT
GGTGCATGACCCGCAAGCCCGGTGCCAGTTAACGAATTCTAGATCTTGAGACAAATGGCAGTATTCATCC
ACAATTTTAAAAGAAAAGGGGGGATTGGGGGGTACAGTGCAGGGGAAAGAATAGTAGACATAATAGCAAC
AGACATACAAACTAAAGAATTACAAAAACAAATTACAAAAATTCAAAATTTTCGGGTTTATTACAGGGAC
AGCAGAGATCCACTTTGGCGCCGGCTCGAGGCCTGCAGGTGCAAAGATGGATAAAGTTTTAAACAGAGAG
GAATCTTTGCAGCTAATGGACCTTCTAGGTCTTGAAAGGAGTGGGAATTGGCTCCGGTGCCCGTCAGTGG
GCAGAGCGCACATCGCCCACAGTCCCCGAGAAGTTGGGGGGAGGGGTCGGCAATTGAACCGGTGCCTAGA
GAAGGTGGCGCGGGGTAAACTGGGAAAGTGATGTCGTGTACTGGCTCCGCCTTTTTCCCGAGGGTGGGGG
AGAACCGTATATAAGTGCAGTAGTCGCCGTGAACGTTCTTTTTCGCAACGGGTTTGCCGCCAGAACACAG
GTAAGTGCCGTGTGTGGTTCCCGCGGGCCTGGCCTCTTTACGGGTTATGGCCCTTGCGTGCCTTGAATTA
CTTCCACCTGGCTGCAGTACGTGATTCTTGATCCCGAGCTTCGGGTTGGAAGTGGGTGGGAGAGTTCGAG
GCCTTGCGCTTAAGGAGCCCCTTCGCCTCGTGCTTGAGTTGAGGCCTGGCCTGGGCGCTGGGGCCGCCGC
GTGCGAATCTGGTGGCACCTTCGCGCCTGTCTCGCTGCTTTCGATAAGTCTCTAGCCATTTAAAATTTTT
GATGACCTGCTGCGACGCTTTTTTTCTGGCAAGATAGTCTTGTAAATGCGGGCCAAGATCTGCACACTGG
TATTTCGGTTTTTGGGGCCGCGGGCGGCGACGGGGCCCGTGCGTCCCAGCGCACATGTTCGGCGAGGCGG
GGCCTGCGAGCGCGGCCACCGAGAATCGGACGGGGGTAGTCTCAAGCTGGCCGGCCTGCTCTGGTGCCTG
GCCTCGCGCCGCCGTGTATCGCCCCGCCCTGGGCGGCAAGGCTGGCCCGGTCGGCACCAGTTGCGTGAGC
GGAAAGATGGCCGCTTCCCGGCCCTGCTGCAGGGAGCTCAAAATGGAGGACGCGGCGCTCGGGAGAGCGG
GCGGGTGAGTCACCCACACAAAGGAAAAGGGCCTTTCCGTCCTCAGCCGTCGCTTCATGTGACTCCACGG
AGTACCGGGCGCCGTCCAGGCACCTCGATTAGTTCTCGAGCTTTTGGAGTACGTCGTCTTTAGGTTGGGG
GGAGGGGTTTTATGCGATGGAGTTTCCCCACACTGAGTGGGTGGAGACTGAAGTTAGGCCAGCTTGGCAC
TTGATGTAATTCTCCTTGGAATTTGCCCTTTTTGAGTTTGGATCTTGGTTCATTCTCAAGCCTCAGACAG
TGGTTCAAAGTTTTTTTCTTCCATTTCAGGTGTCGTGAGGCTAGCACCGCCACCATGATGGTGGAATCTG
CCTCGGAGACAATCAGGTCGGCTCCATCTGGTCAGAATGGCGTGGGCAGCCTCTCTGGGCAAGCCGATGG
CAGCAGCGGCGGGGCCACAGGGACAACTGCAAGTGGCACGGGCAGGGAAGTGACCACGGGTGCAGACAGC
AATGGTGAGATGAGTCCCGCAGAGCTGCTGCACTTCCAGCAGCAACAGGCTCTCCAAGTGGCCCGGCAGT
TCCTGCTGCAGCAGGCCTCAGGCCTGAGCTCCCCAGGGAACAATGACAGCAAACAGTCTGCCTCTGCTGT
GCAGGTGCCTGTGTCGGTGGCCATGATGTCGCCGCAGATGCTTACCCCGCAACAGATGCAGCAGATCCTG
TCGCCCCCGCAGCTGCAGGCCTTGCTCCAGCAGCAGCAAGCCCTCATGCTCCAGCAGCTACAGGAGTACT
ACAAGAAGCAGCAGGAGCAGCTCCACCTGCAGCTCCTCACCCAGCAGCAGGCTGGGAAACCGCAGCCCAA
AGAGGCACTGGGGAACAAGCAGCTGGCCTTCCAGCAGCAGCTCCTGCAAATGCAACAGTTGCAGCAGCAG
CACCTGCTCAACCTGCAGAGGCAGGGGCTGGTCAGCCTGCAGCCCAACCAAGCCTCGGGGCCCCTCCAGA
CCCTTCCGCAAGCAGCTGTTTGCCCAACAGACCTGCCCCAGCTGTGGAAGGGCGAGGGTGCCCCCGGGCA
GCCTGCCGAGGACAGCGTCAAGCAGGAGGGGCTGGACCTCACTGGCACGGCCGCCACCGCTACCTCGTTT
GCCGCTCCCCCCAAGGTCTCACCCCCCCTCTCCCACCATACCCTGCCCAACGGACAGCCTACTGTGCTCA
CATCTCGGAGAGACAGCTCTTCCCACGAGGAGACCCCCGGCTCCCACCCCCTGTACGGACACGGAGAGTG
CAAGTGGCCAGGCTGTGAGACCCTGTGTGAAGACCTGGGCCAGTTTATCAAACACCTCAACACAGAGCAC
GCCCTGGATGACCGGAGTACAGCCCAGTGCCGGGTACAGATGCAGGTGGTGCAGCAGCTGGAGATCCAGC
TCGCCAAGGAGAGCGAGCGGCTGCAGGCCATGATGGCCCACCTGCACATGCGGCCCTCGGAGCCCAAGCC
CTTCAGCCAGCCACTGAACCCGGTCCCCGGCTCCTCCTCATTCTCCAAGGTGACCGTCTCTGCAGCAGAC
TCATTCCCAGATGGTCTCGTGCACCCCCCGACCTCGGCCGCAGCCCCTGTCACCCCTCTACGGCCCCCTG
GCCTGGGCTCTGCCTCCCTGCATGGTGGGGGCCCAGCCCGTCGGAGAAGCAGTGACAAGTTCTGCTCCCC
CATCTCCTCAGAGCTGGCCCAGAATCATGAGTTCTACAAGAACGCCGACGTCCGGCCCCCCTTCACCTAC
GCCTCCCTCATCCGCCAGGCCATCCTGGAAACCCCTGACAGGCAGCTGACCCTGAATGAGATCTATAACT
GGTTCACCAGGATGTTCGCCTATTTCCGCAGAAACACTGCCACCTGGAAGAACGCCGTGCGCCACAACCT
CAGCCTGCACAAGTGCTTCGTCCGCGTGGAGAACGTCAAGGGTGCCGTGTGGACTGTGGACGAGCGGGAG
TATCAGAAGCGGAGACCGCCAAAGATGACAGGGAGCCCCACCCTGGTGAAGAACATGATCTCTGGCCTCA
GCTATGGAGCACTTAATGCCAGCTACCAGGCCGCCCTGGCCGAGAGCAGCTTCCCCCTCCTCAACAGCCC
TGGCATGCTGAACCCTGGCTCCGCCAGCAGCCTGCTGCCCCTCAGCCACGATGACGTGGGTGCCCCCGTG
GAGCCGCTGCCCAGCAACGGCAGCAGCAGCCCTCCTCGCCTCTCCCCGCCCCAGTACAGCCACCAGGTGC
AGGTGAAGGAGGAGCCAGCAGAGGCAGAGGAAGACAGGCAGCCCGGGCCTCCCCTGGGCGCCCCTAACCC
CAGCGCCTCGGGGCCTCCGGAAGACAGGGACCTGGAGGAGGAGCTGCCGGGAGAAGAACTGTCCTAGTAA
TGAACTAGTCCGTAACTTGAAAGTATTTCGATTTCTTGGCTTTATATATCTTGTGGAAAGGACGAGGACA
GGTGTGGTGCTGCCGCTCAACGCGTTAAGTCGACAATCAACCTCTGGATTACAAAATTTGTGAAAGATTG
ACTGGTATTCTTAACTATGTTGCTCCTTTTACGCTATGTGGATACGCTGCTTTAATGCCTTTGTATCATG
CTATTGCTTCCCGTATGGCTTTCATTTTCTCCTCCTTGTATAAATCCTGGTTGCTGTCTCTTTATGAGGA
GTTGTGGCCCGTTGTCAGGCAACGTGGCGTGGTGTGCACTGTGTTTGCTGACGCAACCCCCACTGGTTGG
GGCATTGCCACCACCTGTCAGCTCCTTTCCGGGACTTTCGCTTTCCCCCTCCCTATTGCCACGGCGGAAC
TCATCGCCGCCTGCCTTGCCCGCTGCTGGACAGGGGCTCGGCTGTTGGGCACTGACAATTCCGTGGTGTT
GTCGGGGAAATCATCGTCCTTTCCTTGGCTGCTCGCCTGTGTTGCCACCTGGATTCTGCGCGGGACGTCC
TTCTGCTACGTCCCTTCGGCCCTCAATCCAGCGGACCTTCCTTCCCGCGGCCTGCTGCCGGCTCTGCGGC
CTCTTCCGCGTCTTCGCCTTCGCCCTCAGACGAGTCGGATCTCCCTTTGGGCCGCCTCCCCGCGTCGACT
TTAAGACCAATGACTTACAAGGCAGCTGTAGATCTTAGCCACTTTTTAAAAGAAAAGGGGGGACTGGAAG
GGCTAATTCACTCCCAACGAAGACAAGATCTGCTTTTTGCTTGTACTGGGTCTCTCTGGTTAGACCAGAT
CTGAGCCTGGGAGCTCTCTGGCTAACTAGGGAACCCACTGCTTAAGCCTCAATAAAGCTTGCCTTGAGTG
CTTCAAGTAGTGTGTGCCCGTCTGTTGTGTGACTCTGGTAACTAGAGATCCCTCAGACCCTTTTAGTCAG
TGTGGAAAATCTCTAGCAGTACGTATAGTAGTTCATGTCATCTTATTATTCAGTATTTATAACTTGCAAA
GAAATGAATATCAGAGAGTGAGAGGAACTTGTTTATTGCAGCTTATAATGGTTACAAATAAAGCAATAGC
ATCACAAATTTCACAAATAAAGCATTTTTTTCACTGCATTCTAGTTGTGGTTTGTCCAAACTCATCAATG
TATCTTATCATGTCTGGCTCTAGCTATCCCGCCCCTAACTCCGCCCATCCCGCCCCTAACTCCGCCCAGT
TCCGCCCATTCTCCGCCCCATGGCTGACTAATTTTTTTTATTTATGCAGAGGCCGAGGCCGCCTCGGCCT
CTGAGCTATTCCAGAAGTAGTGAGGAGGCTTTTTTGGAGGCCTAGGGACGTACCCAATTCGCCCTATAGT
GAGTCGTATTACGCGCGCTCACTGGCCGTCGTTTTACAACGTCGTGACTGGGAAAACCCTGGCGTTACCC
AACTTAATCGCCTTGCAGCACATCCCCCTTTCGCCAGCTGGCGTAATAGCGAAGAGGCCCGCACCGATCG
CCCTTCCCAACAGTTGCGCAGCCTGAATGGCGAATGGG
[124 nt withheld, positions 7739-7862]
C
[91 nt withheld, positions 7864-7954]
A
[49 nt withheld, positions 7956-8004]
CCTTTGACGTTGGAGTCCACGTTCTTT
[37 nt withheld, positions 8032-8068]
ACCCTATCTCGGTCTATTCTTTTGATTTATAAGGGATTTTGCCGATTTCGGCCTATTGGTTAAAAAATGA
GCTGATTTAACAAAAATTTAACGCGAATTTTAACAAAATATTAACGCTTACAATTTAGGTGGCACTTTTC
GGGGAAATGTGCGCGGAACCCCTATTTGTTTATTTTTCTAAATACATTCAAATATGTATCCGCTCATGAG
ACAATAACCCTGATAAATGCTTCAATAATATTGAAAAAGGAAGAGTATGAGTATTCAACATTTCCGTGTC
GCCCTTATTCCCTTTTTTGCGGCATTTTGCCTTCCTGTTTTTGCTCACCCAGAAACGCTGGTGAAAGTAA
AAGATGCTGAAGATCAGTTGGGTGCACGAGTGGGTTACATCGAACTGGATCTCAACAGCGGTAAGATCCT
TGAGAGTTTTCGCCCCGAAGAACGTTTTCCAATGATGAGCACTTTTAAAGTTCTGCTATGTGGCGCGGTA
TTATCCCGTATTGACGCCGGGCAAGAGCAACTCGGTCGCCGCATACACTATTCTCAGAATGACTTGGTTG
AGTACTCACCAGTCACAGAAAAGCATCTTACGGATGGCATGACAGTAAGAGAATTATGCAGTGCTGCCAT
AACCATGAGTGATAACACTGCGGCCAACTTACTTCTGACAACGATCGGAGGACCGAAGGAGCTAACCGCT
TTTTTGCACAACATGGGGGATCATGTAACTCGCCTTGATCGTTGGGAACCGGAGCTGAATGAAGCCATAC
CAAACGACGAGCGTGACACCACGATGCCTGTAGCAATGGCAACAACGTTGCGCAAACTATTAACTGGCGA
ACTACTTACTCTAGCTTCCCGGCAACAATTAATAGACTGGATGGAGGCGGATAAAGTTGCAGGACCACTT
CTGCGCTCGGCCCTTCCGGCTGGCTGGTTTATTGCTGATAAATCTGGAGCCGGTGAGCGTGGGTCTCGCG
GTATCATTGCAGCACTGGGGCCAGATGGTAAGCCCTCCCGTATCGTAGTTATCTACACGACGGGGAGTCA
GGCAACTATGGATGAACGAAATAGACAGATCGCTGAGATAGGTGCCTCACTGATTAAGCATTGGTAACTG
TCAGACCAAGTTTACTCATATATACTTTAGATTGATTTAAAACTTCATTTTTAATTTAAAAGGATCTAGG
TGAAGATCCTTTTTGATAATCTCATGACCAAAATCCCTTAACGTGAGTTTTCGTTCCACTGAGCGTCAGA
CCCCGTAGAAAAGATCAAAGGATCTTCTTGAGATCCTTTTTTTCTGCGCGTAATCTGCTGCTTGCAAACA
AAAAAACCACCGCTACCAGCGGTGGTTTGTTTGCCGGATCAAGAGCTACCAACTCTTTTTCCGAAGGTAA
CTGGCTTCAGCAGAGCGCAGATACCAAATACTGTTCTTCTAGTGTAGCCGTAGTTAGGCCACCACTTCAA
GAACTCTGTAGCACCGCCTACATACCTCGCTCTGCTAATCCTGTTACCAGTGGCTGCTGCCAGTGGCGAT
AAGTCGTGTCTTACCGGGTTGGACTCAAGACGATAGTTACCGGATAAGGCGCAGCGGTCGGGCTGAACGG
GGGGTTCGTGCACACAGCCCAGCTTGGAGCGAACGACCTACACCGAACTGAGATACCTACAGCGTGAGCT
ATGAGAAAGCGCCACGCTTCCCGAAGGGAGAAAGGCGGACAGGTATCCGGTAAGCGGCAGGGTCGGAACA
GGAGAGCGCACGAGGGAGCTTCCAGGGGGAAACGCCTGGTATCTTTATAGTCCTGTCGGGTTTCGCCACC
TCTGACTTGAGCGTCGATTTTTGTGATGCTCGTCAGGGGGGCGGAGCCTATGGAAAAACGCCAGCAACGC
GGCCTTTTTACGGTTCCTGGCCTTTTGCTGGCCTTTTGCTCACATGTTCTTTCCTGCGTTATCCCCTGAT
TCTGTGGATAACCGTATTACCGCCTTTGAGTGAGCTGATACCGCTCGCCGCAGCCGAACGACCGAGCGCA
GCGAGTCAGTGAGCGAGGAAGCGGAAGAGCGCCCAATACGCAAACCGCCTCTCCCCGCGCGTTGGCCGAT
TCATTAATGCAGCTGGCACGACAGGTTTCCCGACTGGAAAGCGGGCAGTGAGCGCAACGCAATTAATGTG
AGTTAGCTCACTCATTAGGCACCCCAGGCTTTACACTTTATGCTTCCGGCTCGTATGTTGTGTGGAATTG
TGAGCGGATAACAATTTCACACAGGAAACAGCTATGACCATGATTACGCCAAGCGCGCAATTAACCCTCA
CTAAAGGGAACAAAAGCTGGAGCTGCAAGC
Features (pLannotate 1.2.2; 31 found; start..end, strand, type, name):
      5..231     +  promoter       RSV promoter: Rous sarcoma virus enhancer/promoter
    232..412     +  LTR            5' LTR (truncated): truncated 5' long terminal repeat (LTR) from HIV-1
    459..584     +  misc_feature   HIV-1 Ψ: packaging signal of human immunodeficiency virus type 1
    568..931     +  CDS            HIV-1 gag (fragment): gag protein from human immunodeficiency virus 1; gag
   1077..1310    +  misc_feature   RRE: The Rev response element (RRE) of HIV-1 allows for Rev-dependent mRNA export from the nucleus to the cytoplasm.
   1687..1713    +  CDS            Rev (fragment): human immunodeficiency virus 1 (HIV-1) Rev protein; rev; enhances nuclear export of unspliced and incompletely spliced viral mRNAs
   1720..1743    +  promoter       SV40 promoter (fragment): SV40 early promoter
   1744..1815    +  promoter       SV40 promoter (fragment): SV40 enhancer and early promoter
   1839..1974    +  rep_origin     SV40 ori: SV40 origin of replication
   2020..2616    +  CDS            PuroR (fragment): puromycin N-acetyltransferase; pac from Streptomyces; confers resistance to puromycin
   2665..2782    +  misc_feature   cPPT/CTS: central polypurine tract and central termination sequence of HIV-1
   2847..2913    +  CDS            small t antigen (fragment): SV40 (simian virus 40) small t antigen
   2920..4098    +  promoter       EF-1α promoter: strong constitutive promoter for human elongation factor EF-1α
   4115..6154    +  CDS            FOXP4: FOXP4_HUMAN - Also known as FKHLA. Experimental evidence at protein level: Swiss-Prot protein existence level 1. Transcriptional repressor that represses lung-specific expression. From Homo sapiens (Human).
   6170..6223    +  promoter       U6 promoter (fragment): RNA polymerase III promoter for human U6 snRNA
   6265..6853    +  misc_feature   WPRE: woodchuck hepatitis virus posttranscriptional regulatory element
   6904..6923    +  misc_feature   cPPT/CTS (fragment): central polypurine tract and central termination sequence of HIV-1
   6925..7158    +  LTR            3' LTR (ΔU3): self-inactivating 3' long terminal repeat (LTR) from HIV-1
   7236..7357    +  polyA_signal   SV40 poly(A) signal: SV40 polyadenylation signal
   7397..7532    +  rep_origin     SV40 ori: SV40 origin of replication
   7553..7571    -  promoter       T7 promoter: promoter for bacteriophage T7 RNA polymerase
   7579..7734    +  CDS            lacZα (fragment): LacZα fragment of β-galactosidase; lacZ fragment
   7739..8167    +  rep_origin     f1 ori (sequence partly withheld): f1 bacteriophage origin of replication; arrow indicates direction of (+) strand synthesis
   8220..8324    +  promoter       AmpR promoter: bla
   8325..9185    +  CDS            AmpR: β-lactamase; bla; confers resistance to ampicillin, carbenicillin, and related antibiotics
   9356..9944    +  rep_origin     ori: high-copy-number ColE1/pMB1/pBR322/pUC origin of replication
  10127..10219   +  CDS            lacI (fragment): lac repressor; lacI; The lac repressor binds to the lac operator to inhibit transcription in E. coli. This inhibition can be relieved by adding lactose or isopropyl-β-D-thiogalactopyranoside (IPTG).
  10232..10253   +  protein_bind   CAP binding site: CAP binding activates transcription in the presence of cAMP. E. coli catabolite activator protein
  10268..10298   +  promoter       lac promoter: promoter for the E. coli lac operon
  10306..10322   +  protein_bind   lac operator: The lac repressor binds to the lac operator to inhibit transcription in E. coli. This inhibition can be relieved by adding lactose or isopropyl-β-D-thiogalactopyranoside (IPTG). lac repressor encoded by lacI
  10367..10385   +  promoter       T3 promoter: promoter for bacteriophage T3 RNA polymerase
