[The description below was written by a language model from this plasmid's Addgene catalogue record and pLannotate feature annotations shown in this document.]
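Description:
TFORF0222 is a lentiviral mammalian expression plasmid built on the pLX_TRC317 backbone and carrying the human transcription factor FOXP4 as a synthesized open reading frame. It belongs to a barcoded transcription factor ORF collection. Each member carries a unique 24-bp barcode, so the overexpressed factor can be identified by sequencing in pooled screens. In bacteria the roughly 10.4 kb plasmid replicates from a high-copy ColE1/pUC-type origin and is selected with ampicillin through the β-lactamase gene. An f1 origin and remnants of a lac/lacZα cloning region flanked by T7 and T3 promoters are also present in the backbone. The depositor notes a risk of recombination, which is common for LTR-containing plasmids.

The viral cassette has a third-generation, self-inactivating layout. An RSV promoter drives a truncated HIV-1 5' LTR, followed by the Ψ packaging signal with a gag fragment, the Rev response element, a cPPT/CTS and a ΔU3 3' LTR, with an SV40 polyadenylation signal downstream. Within the transfer region, an SV40 early promoter/origin drives the puromycin N-acetyltransferase gene for selection of transduced cells. A separate EF-1α promoter then drives constitutive expression of the FOXP4 coding sequence. A WPRE lies downstream of the ORF to enhance transcript stability and expression. The annotation does not mark the barcode explicitly. A short U6 promoter fragment is annotated between the ORF and the WPRE, and its role is not stated in the record.

The construct is intended for packaging into lentivirus and stable overexpression of FOXP4 in mammalian cells, individually or in pooled screens such as directed-differentiation studies.
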