Addgene plasmid #142566: TFORF0222
Purpose: Lentiviral vector for overexpressing transcription factor ORFs with unique 24-bp barcodes. Barcodes facilitate identification of transcription factors in pooled screens.
Depositing lab: Feng Zhang. Depositing organization: Broad Institute. Publication: A transcription factor atlas of directed differentiation. Joung J, Ma S, Tay T, Geiger-Schuller KR, Kirchgatterer PC, Verdine VK, Guo B, Arias-Garcia MA, Allen WE, Singh A, Kuksenko O, Abudayyeh OO, Gootenberg JS, Fu Z, Macrae RK, Buenrostro JD, Regev A, Zhang F. Cell. 2023 Jan 5;186(1):209-229.e26. doi: 10.1016/j.cell.2022.11.026. PubMed 36608654.
Backbone
  Vector backbone: pLX_TRC317
  Backbone manufacturer: Broad Institute Genetic Perturbation Platform
  Backbone size w/o insert (bp): 8264
  Vector type: Mammalian Expression, Lentiviral
  Selectable markers: Puromycin
Growth in bacteria
  Bacterial resistance: Ampicillin, 100 μg/mL
  Growth temperature: 37°C
  Growth strain: NEB Stable
  Copy number: High Copy
Gene/Insert
  Gene/Insert name: FOXP4
  Species: H. sapiens (human)
  Insert size (bp): 2144
  Entrez Gene: FOXP4 (a.k.a. hFKHLA)
  Promoter: EF1a
  Cloning method: Unknown
  Sequencing primers: 5′ GGGTGGAGACTGAAGTTAGGCCAG; 3′ CACATAGCGTAAAAGGAGCAACATAG
Terms and licenses: Academic/Nonprofit Terms; Industry Terms: Not Available to Industry
Depositor comments: NM_001012426,ENST00000373060,ENST00000307972 . The transcription factor ORF portion of this plasmid was synthesized by Genewiz. Please test multiple small colonies in case of plasmid recombination. To make this collection available in a timely manner, a portion of this collection was not fully sequenced by Addgene. If an Addgene verified full plasmid sequence is not available, please contact us prior to placing an order to request the full sequence.
How to cite: TFORF0222 was a gift from Feng Zhang (Addgene plasmid # 142566 ; http://n2t.net/addgene:142566 ; RRID:Addgene_142566)
