>Addgene plasmid #142566 | TFORF0222 | depositor partial sequence | sequence record 279836 | Insert
ACCGCCACCATGATGGTGGAATCTGCCTCGGAGACAATCAGGTCGGCTCCATCTGGTCAGAATGGCGTGG
GCAGCCTCTCTGGGCAAGCCGATGGCAGCAGCGGCGGGGCCACAGGGACAACTGCAAGTGGCACGGGCAG
GGAAGTGACCACGGGTGCAGACAGCAATGGTGAGATGAGTCCCGCAGAGCTGCTGCACTTCCAGCAGCAA
CAGGCTCTCCAAGTGGCCCGGCAGTTCCTGCTGCAGCAGGCCTCAGGCCTGAGCTCCCCAGGGAACAATG
ACAGCAAACAGTCTGCCTCTGCTGTGCAGGTGCCTGTGTCGGTGGCCATGATGTCGCCGCAGATGCTTAC
CCCGCAACAGATGCAGCAGATCCTGTCGCCCCCGCAGCTGCAGGCCTTGCTCCAGCAGCAGCAAGCCCTC
ATGCTCCAGCAGCTACAGGAGTACTACAAGAAGCAGCAGGAGCAGCTCCACCTGCAGCTCCTCACCCAGC
AGCAGGCTGGGAAACCGCAGCCCAAAGAGGCACTGGGGAACAAGCAGCTGGCCTTCCAGCAGCAGCTCCT
GCAAATGCAACAGTTGCAGCAGCAGCACCTGCTCAACCTGCAGAGGCAGGGGCTGGTCAGCCTGCAGCCC
AACCAAGCCTCGGGGCCCCTCCAGACCCTTCCGCAAGCAGCTGTTTGCCCAACAGACCTGCCCCAGCTGT
GGAAGGGCGAGGGTGCCCCCGGGCAGCCTGCCGAGGACAGCGTCAAGCAGGAGGGGCTGGACCTCACTGG
CACGGCCGCCACCGCTACCTCGTTTGCCGCTCCCCCCAAGGTCTCACCCCCCCTCTCCCACCATACCCTG
CCCAACGGACAGCCTACTGTGCTCACATCTCGGAGAGACAGCTCTTCCCACGAGGAGACCCCCGGCTCCC
ACCCCCTGTACGGACACGGAGAGTGCAAGTGGCCAGGCTGTGAGACCCTGTGTGAAGACCTGGGCCAGTT
TATCAAACACCTCAACACAGAGCACGCCCTGGATGACCGGAGTACAGCCCAGTGCCGGGTACAGATGCAG
GTGGTGCAGCAGCTGGAGATCCAGCTCGCCAAGGAGAGCGAGCGGCTGCAGGCCATGATGGCCCACCTGC
ACATGCGGCCCTCGGAGCCCAAGCCCTTCAGCCAGCCACTGAACCCGGTCCCCGGCTCCTCCTCATTCTC
CAAGGTGACCGTCTCTGCAGCAGACTCATTCCCAGATGGTCTCGTGCACCCCCCGACCTCGGCCGCAGCC
CCTGTCACCCCTCTACGGCCCCCTGGCCTGGGCTCTGCCTCCCTGCATGGTGGGGGCCCAGCCCGTCGGA
GAAGCAGTGACAAGTTCTGCTCCCCCATCTCCTCAGAGCTGGCCCAGAATCATGAGTTCTACAAGAACGC
CGACGTCCGGCCCCCCTTCACCTACGCCTCCCTCATCCGCCAGGCCATCCTGGAAACCCCTGACAGGCAG
CTGACCCTGAATGAGATCTATAACTGGTTCACCAGGATGTTCGCCTATTTCCGCAGAAACACTGCCACCT
GGAAGAACGCCGTGCGCCACAACCTCAGCCTGCACAAGTGCTTCGTCCGCGTGGAGAACGTCAAGGGTGC
CGTGTGGACTGTGGACGAGCGGGAGTATCAGAAGCGGAGACCGCCAAAGATGACAGGGAGCCCCACCCTG
GTGAAGAACATGATCTCTGGCCTCAGCTATGGAGCACTTAATGCCAGCTACCAGGCCGCCCTGGCCGAGA
GCAGCTTCCCCCTCCTCAACAGCCCTGGCATGCTGAACCCTGGCTCCGCCAGCAGCCTGCTGCCCCTCAG
CCACGATGACGTGGGTGCCCCCGTGGAGCCGCTGCCCAGCAACGGCAGCAGCAGCCCTCCTCGCCTCTCC
CCGCCCCAGTACAGCCACCAGGTGCAGGTGAAGGAGGAGCCAGCAGAGGCAGAGGAAGACAGGCAGCCCG
GGCCTCCCCTGGGCGCCCCTAACCCCAGCGCCTCGGGGCCTCCGGAAGACAGGGACCTGGAGGAGGAGCT
GCCGGGAGAAGAACTGTCCTAGTAATGAACTAGTCCGTAACTTGAAAGTATTTCGATTTCTTGGCTTTAT
ATATCTTGTGGAAAGGACGAGGACAGGTGTGGTGCTGCCGCTCA
