>Addgene plasmid #142566 | TFORF0222 | depositor partial sequence | sequence record 279837 | Barcode
GGACAGGTGTGGTGCTGCCGCTCA
